>Addgene plasmid #31250 | pcDNA3/HIP1/ΔC | addgene partial sequence | sequence record 36951 | T7 5'-TAATACGACTCACTATAGGG-3'
NGNCCCGGGGCAGCCGAGGGCCCCTGACTCGGCTCCTCGCGGCGACATGGATCGGATGGCCAGCTCCATG
AAGCAGGTGCCCAACCCACTGCCCAAGGTGCTGAGCCGGCGCGGGGTCGGCGCTGGGCTGGAGGCGGCGG
AGCGCGAGAGCTTCGAGCGGACTCAGACTGTCAGCATCAATAAGGCCATTAATACGCAGGAAGTGGCTGT
AAAGGAAAAACACGCCAGAACGTGCATACTGGGCACCCACCATGAGAAAGGGGCACAGACCTTCTGGTCT
GTTGTCAACCGCCTGCCTCTGTCTAGCAACGCAGTGCTCTGCTGGAAGTTCTGCCATGTGTTCCACAAAC
TCCTCCGAGATGGACACCCGAACGTCCTGAAGGACTCTCTGAGATACAGAAATGAATTGAGTGACATGAG
CAGGATGTGGGGCTACCTGAGCGAGGGGTATGGCCAGCTGTGCAGCATCTACCTGAAACTGCTAAGAACC
AAGATGGAGTACCACACCAAAAATCCCAGGTTCCCAGGCAACCTGCAGATGAGTGACCGCCAGCTGGACG
AGGCTGGAGAAAGTGACGTGAACAACTTTTCCCAGTTAACAGTGGAGATGTTTGACTACCTGGAGTGTGA
ACTCAACCTCTTCCAAACAGTATTCAACTCCCTGGACATGTCCCGCTCTGTGTCCGTGACGGCAGCAGGG
CAGTGCCGCCTCGCCCCGCTGATCCAGGTCATCTTGGACTGCAGCCACCTTTATGACTACACTGTCAAGC
TTCTCTTCAAACTCCACTCCTGCCTCCCAGCTGACACCCTGCAAGGCCACCGGGACCGCTTCATGGAGCA
GTTTACAAAGTTGAAAGATCTGTTCTACCGCTCCAGCAACCTGCAGTACTTCAAGCGGCTCATTCAGATC
CCCCAGCTGCCTGAGAACCCACCA
