>Addgene plasmid #31250 | pcDNA3/HIP1/ΔC | addgene partial sequence | sequence record 37561 | BGH-Rev 5'-TAGAAGGCACAGTCGAGG-3'
ACTATAGAATAGGGCCCTCTAGATGCATGCTCGAGCGGCCTAAGGGAGGTTAGTAATAAATACTAAGGGT
AGCAAACCAAGTATAGGGTTCTTCCCTGATGGGAGCAATTGCATCTGATCTTCCGGGTTTGTCAATTGCG
TAGAAGGTGGAACGATCTTCCTATTCAAGAGGATGCCAAGGCAGACGTCTGCAGAAAGGAGTTGGGAATC
ACTCCCACACTCCGTCTCTGGGCCAAGGGAGACGGCCCGCTTGACAGAGACCATTCACGGACAGTTCATT
CCGGCAGGGAAGTAGTGTTGTTGATCTCACCAGCTCCATTCAAGCATGTGATCAAGTTTTTGAGCCTCGT
CACGGGAACTGGGCTGTGTGAACCCTCTTGTCCCTCTTTCTGTTGTCTTCTCCCTTGTAAAGGCGGACAG
AGGCTTTCCGCCGGGATTCAGCTTTAGGAGGGAAAGGCACTCACTCTCCTTCTGCTTTTTGAGGAAAGCT
GTCACTCAGCAGCTCCGCCTGACCCTGGAGCATGGACTGGGTGGGCCAGCACTTGGTCAGTGTGGAGGCG
GAGATGGAGCACCGAGAGGCCTGGGCAGCACCATCGCTGGAGCTACCACAGTTGGGGGGCCCTGGAGACT
CAGCCCCAGGGGTGTGCCCTTTGGGAGAGTTGGCTATGTGAGTGAAACTTAAAAAAAAAAACAAAACCAA
AAAACCCAACCAACCACCATAAGAAGCAGTGGAAATCCATGGGTCCAAACAGAAAGGGTGTCGCTATGGA
GGGAGTCTTTGGAAGTGTCATGCATGTCCTCGGCACTGGGTAATGGCAGTGGTGTGGCTGCCCCTGGGAC
TCCAAGGATTTGGCCTGTGGCTGGGGAAATAACACACACGAGATAGGTAACAAGGATTTACACTGACATA
TGGGGTGTTGGTTTGGCTCTATTC
