>Addgene plasmid #31250 | pcDNA3/HIP1/ΔC | addgene partial sequence | sequence record 38278 | Hip1-F 5'-GCTGATCCAGGTCATCTTGG-3'
TCAGCTTCTCTTCAAACTCCACTCCTGCCTCCCAGCTGACACCCTGCAAGGCCACCGGGACCGCTTCATG
GAGCAGTTTACAAAGTTGAAAGATCTGTTCTACCGCTCCAGCAACCTGCAGTACTTCAAGCGGCTCATTC
AGATCCCCCAGCTGCCTGAGAACCCACCCAACTTCCTGCGAGCCTCAGCCCTGTCAGAACATATCAGCCC
TGTGGTGGTGATCCCTGCAGAGGCCTCATCCCCCGACAGCGAGCCAGTCCTAGAGAAGGATGACCTCATG
GACATGGATGCCTCTCAGCAGAATTTATTTGACAACAAGTTTGATGACATCTTTGGCAGTTCATTCAGCA
GTGATCCCTTCAATTTCAACAGTCAAAATGGTGTGAACAAGGATGAGAAGGACCACTTAATTGAGCGACT
ATACAGAGAGATCAGTGGATTGAAGGCACAGCTAGAAAACATGAAGACTGAGAGCCAGCGGGTTGTGCTG
CAGCTGAAGGGCCACGTCAGCGAGCTGGAAGCAGATCTGGCCGAGCAGCAGCACCTGCGGCAGCAGGCGG
CCGACGACTGTGAATTGATCCTTGGTTGCTGTACCAGCCTCATGCAAGCTATTCAGGTGCTCATCGTGGC
CTCTAAGGACCTCCAGAGAGAGATTGTGGAGAGCGGCAGGGGTACAGCATCCCCTAAAGAGTTTTATGCC
AAGAACTCTCGATGGACAGAAGGACTTATCTCAGCCTCCAAGGCTGTGGGCTGGGGAGCCACTGTCATGG
TGGATGCAGCTGATCTGGTGGTACAAGGCAGAGGGAAATTTGAGGAGCTAATGGTGTGTTCTCATGAAAT
TGCTGCTAGCACAGCCCAGCTTGTGGCTGCT
