[The description below was written by a language model from this plasmid's Addgene catalogue record.]
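Description:
pcDNA3/HIP1/ΔC is a derivative of the Invitrogen pcDNA3 backbone (5446 bp without insert) carrying a mutant form of human Huntingtin-interacting protein 1 (HIP1). The catalogue lists the vector type as bacterial expression, but pcDNA3 is generally known as a mammalian expression vector, and the recorded neomycin marker (G418 selection) fits that use, allowing selection of stably transfected mammalian cells. The plasmid is propagated in E. coli under ampicillin selection; copy number is recorded as unknown. No feature table is provided, so the promoter and polyadenylation elements are not explicitly stated. However, the listed T7 and BGH sequencing primers match the standard pcDNA3 layout, in which a CMV promoter and T7 promoter lie upstream of the cloning site and a bovine growth hormone polyadenylation signal lies downstream.

The insert, listed at 3246 bp, was cloned between KpnI and NotI sites, both of which are retained. It carries a deletion of nucleotides 1336–2513, along with a C-to-T change recorded at position 1386 that relates to a Bpu10I restriction site, presumably introduced to help build the deletion. That position falls within the stated deleted range, a discrepancy the record does not resolve, and it is also unclear whether the listed insert size refers to the full-length or the deleted sequence. The "ΔC" name marks this as a HIP1 deletion mutant, but the record does not say which protein domains are removed. No epitope tags or reporters are listed. The associated publication concerns HIP1 overexpression in prostate and colon cancer and its role in cellular survival, suggesting the construct was used to express a HIP1 deletion mutant for studying how regions of the protein contribute to that function.
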