Addgene plasmid #31250: pcDNA3/HIP1/ΔC
Depositing lab: Theodora Ross. Depositing organization: University of Michigan. Publication: Huntingtin-interacting protein 1 is overexpressed in prostate and colon cancer and is critical for cellular survival. Rao DS, Hyun TS, Kumar PD, Mizukami IF, Rubin MA, Lucas PC, Sanda MG, Ross TS. J Clin Invest. 2002 Aug . 110(3):351-60. 10.1172/JCI15529 PubMed 12163454.
Backbone
  Vector backbone: pcDNA3
  Backbone manufacturer: Invitrogen
  Backbone size w/o insert (bp): 5446
  Vector type: Bacterial Expression
  Selectable markers: Neomycin (select with G418)
Growth in bacteria
  Bacterial resistance: Ampicillin, 100 μg/mL
  Growth temperature: 37°C
  Growth strain: DH5alpha
  Copy number: Unknown
Gene/Insert
  Gene/Insert name: Huntingtin-interacting protein 1
  Species: H. sapiens (human)
  Insert size (bp): 3246
  Mutation: Deltion of nucleotides 1336-2513 1386bp C to T mutation for Bpu10I restriction site
  Entrez Gene: HIP1 (a.k.a. HIP-I, ILWEQ, SHON, SHONbeta, SHONgamma)
  Cloning method: Restriction Enzyme; 5′ cloning site KpnI (not destroyed); 3′ cloning site NotI (not destroyed)
  Sequencing primers: 5′ T7; 3′ BGH
Terms and licenses: Academic/Nonprofit Terms; Industry Terms: Not Available to Industry
How to cite: pcDNA3/HIP1/ΔC was a gift from Theodora Ross (Addgene plasmid # 31250 ; http://n2t.net/addgene:31250 ; RRID:Addgene_31250)
